>Addgene plasmid #228040 | Rab11A[8-175]-His-C | addgene full sequence | sequence record 450386 | Addgene NGS Result
GTTCCTCCTTTCAGCAAAAAACCCCTCAAGACCCGTTTAGAGGCCCCAAGGGGTTATGCTAGTTATTGCT
CAGCGGTGGCAGCAGCCAACTCAGCTTCCTTTCGGGCTTTGTTAACAGTGATGATGATGGTGATGTTCCA
GAATGCGGTAAATCTCTGTTAAAATTGTCTGAAAAGCAGCTTCTACATTTGTAGAGTCTAGGGCCGAAGT
TTCAATGAATGACAAACCATTCTTTTCTGCAAAAGCTCTTGCTTCATCTGTAGGAACTGCCCTGAGATGA
CGTAGATCACTCTTATTGCCCACAAGCATGATAACAATGTTACTATCAGCATGATCTCTCAGTTCTTTCA
GCCATCGCTCTACATTTTCATATGTGAGATGTTTAGCAATGTCATAAACCAATAAGGCACCTACAGCTCC
ACGATAATATGCTGATGTTATAGCTCGATATCGCTCTTGCCCTGCTGTGTCCCATATCTGTGCCTTTATT
GTTTTTCCATCAACCTGGATGCTTCTTGTTGCAAACTCTACTCCAATGGTGCTCTTGCTTTCCAGATTAA
ACTCATTTCGAGTAAATCGAGACAGGAGATTACTCTTTCCAACACCAGAATCTCCAATAAGGACAACTTT
AAAGAGGTAGTCGTACATATGTATATCTCCTTCTTAAAGTTAAACAAAATTATTTCTAGAGGGGAATTGT
TATCCGCTCACAATTCCCCTATAGTGAGTCGTATTAATTTCGCGGGATCGAGATCGATCTCGATCCTCTA
CGCCGGACGCATCGTGGCCGGCATCACCGGCGCCACAGGTGCGGTTGCTGGCGCCTATATCGCCGACATC
ACCGATGGGGAAGATCGGGCTCGCCACTTCGGGCTCATGAGCGCTTGTTTCGGCGTGGGTATGGTGGCAG
GCCCCGTGGCCGGGGGACTGTTGGGCGCCATCTCCTTGCATGCACCATTCCTTGCGGCGGCGGTGCTCAA
CGGCCTCAACCTACTACTGGGCTGCTTCCTAATGCAGGAGTCGCATAAGGGAGAGCGTCGAGATCCCGGA
CACCATCGAATGGCGCAAAACCTTTCGCGGTATGGCATGATAGCGCCCGGAAGAGAGTCAATTCAGGGTG
GTGAATGTGAAACCAGTAACGTTATACGATGTCGCAGAGTATGCCGGTGTCTCTTATCAGACCGTTTCCC
GCGTGGTGAACCAGGCCAGCCACGTTTCTGCGAAAACGCGGGAAAAAGTGGAAGCGGCGATGGCGGAGCT
GAATTACATTCCCAACCGCGTGGCACAACAACTGGCGGGCAAACAGTCGTTGCTGATTGGCGTTGCCACC
TCCAGTCTGGCCCTGCACGCGCCGTCGCAAATTGTCGCGGCGATTAAATCTCGCGCCGATCAACTGGGTG
CCAGCGTGGTGGTGTCGATGGTAGAACGAAGCGGCGTCGAAGCCTGTAAAGCGGCGGTGCACAATCTTCT
CGCGCAACGCGTCAGTGGGCTGATCATTAACTATCCGCTGGATGACCAGGATGCCATTGCTGTGGAAGCT
GCCTGCACTAATGTTCCGGCGTTATTTCTTGATGTCTCTGACCAGACACCCATCAACAGTATTATTTTCT
CCCATGAAGACGGTACGCGACTGGGCGTGGAGCATCTGGTCGCATTGGGTCACCAGCAAATCGCGCTGTT
AGCGGGCCCATTAAGTTCTGTCTCGGCGCGTCTGCGTCTGGCTGGCTGGCATAAATATCTCACTCGCAAT
CAAATTCAGCCGATAGCGGAACGGGAAGGCGACTGGAGTGCCATGTCCGGTTTTCAACAAACCATGCAAA
TGCTGAATGAGGGCATCGTTCCCACTGCGATGCTGGTTGCCAACGATCAGATGGCGCTGGGCGCAATGCG
CGCCATTACCGAGTCCGGGCTGCGCGTTGGTGCGGACATCTCGGTAGTGGGATACGACGATACCGAAGAC
AGCTCATGTTATATCCCGCCGTTAACCACCATCAAACAGGATTTTCGCCTGCTGGGGCAAACCAGCGTGG
ACCGCTTGCTGCAACTCTCTCAGGGCCAGGCGGTGAAGGGCAATCAGCTGTTGCCCGTCTCACTGGTGAA
AAGAAAAACCACCCTGGCGCCCAATACGCAAACCGCCTCTCCCCGCGCGTTGGCCGATTCATTAATGCAG
CTGGCACGACAGGTTTCCCGACTGGAAAGCGGGCAGTGAGCGCAACGCAATTAATGTAAGTTAGCTCACT
CATTAGGCACCGGGATCTCGACCGATGCCCTTGAGAGCCTTCAACCCAGTCAGCTCCTTCCGGTGGGCGC
GGGGCATGACTATCGTCGCCGCACTTATGACTGTCTTCTTTATCATGCAACTCGTAGGACAGGTGCCGGC
AGCGCTCTGGGTCATTTTCGGCGAGGACCGCTTTCGCTGGAGCGCGACGATGATCGGCCTGTCGCTTGCG
GTATTCGGAATCTTGCACGCCCTCGCTCAAGCCTTCGTCACTGGTCCCGCCACCAAACGTTTCGGCGAGA
AGCAGGCCATTATCGCCGGCATGGCGGCCCCACGGGTGCGCATGATCGTGCTCCTGTCGTTGAGGACCCG
GCTAGGCTGGCGGGGTTGCCTTACTGGTTAGCAGAATGAATCACCGATACGCGAGCGAACGTGAAGCGAC
TGCTGCTGCAAAACGTCTGCGACCTGAGCAACAACATGAATGGTCTTCGGTTTCCGTGTTTCGTAAAGTC
TGGAAACGCGGAAGTCAGCGCCCTGCACCATTATGTTCCGGATCTGCATCGCAGGATGCTGCTGGCTACC
CTGTGGAACACCTACATCTGTATTAACGAAGCGCTGGCATTGACCCTGAGTGATTTTTCTCTGGTCCCGC
CGCATCCATACCGCCAGTTGTTTACCCTCACAACGTTCCAGTAACCGGGCATGTTCATCATCAGTAACCC
GTATCGTGAGCATCCTCTCTCGTTTCATCGGTATCATTACCCCCATGAACAGAAATCCCCCTTACACGGA
GGCATCAGTGACCAAACAGGAAAAAACCGCCCTTAACATGGCCCGCTTTATCAGAAGCCAGACATTAACG
CTTCTGGAGAAACTCAACGAGCTGGACGCGGATGAACAGACAGACATCTGTGAATCGCTTCACGACCACG
CTGATGAGCTTTACCGCAGCTGCCTCGCGCGTTTCGGTGATGACGGTGAAAACCTCTGACACATGCAGCT
CCCGGAGACGGTCACAGCTTGTCTGTAAGCGGATGCCGGGAGCAGACAAGCCCGTCAGGGCGCGTCAGCG
GGTGTTGGCGGGTGTCGGGGCGCAGCCATGACCCAGTCACGTAGCGATAGCGGAGTGTATACTGGCTTAA
CTATGCGGCATCAGAGCAGATTGTACTGAGAGTGCACCATTGCGGTGTGAAATACCGCACAGATGCGTAA
GGAGAAAATACCGCATCAGGCGCTCTTCCGCTTCCTCGCTCACTGACTCGCTGCGCTCGGTCGTTCGGCT
GCGGCGAGCGGTATCAGCTCACTCAAAGGCGGTAATACGGTTATCCACAGAATCAGGGGATAACGCAGGA
AAGAACATGTGAGCAAAAGGCCAGCAAAAGGCCAGGAACCGTAAAAAGGCCGCGTTGCTGGCGTTTTTCC
ATAGGCTCCGCCCCCCTGACGAGCATCACAAAAATCGACGCTCAAGTCAGAGGTGGCGAAACCCGACAGG
ACTATAAAGATACCAGGCGTTTCCCCCTGGAAGCTCCCTCGTGCGCTCTCCTGTTCCGACCCTGCCGCTT
ACCGGATACCTGTCCGCCTTTCTCCCTTCGGGAAGCGTGGCGCTTTCTCATAGCTCACGCTGTAGGTATC
TCAGTTCGGTGTAGGTCGTTCGCTCCAAGCTGGGCTGTGTGCACGAACCCCCCGTTCAGCCCGACCGCTG
CGCCTTATCCGGTAACTATCGTCTTGAGTCCAACCCGGTAAGACACGACTTATCGCCACTGGCAGCAGCC
ACTGGTAACAGGATTAGCAGAGCGAGGTATGTAGGCGGTGCTACAGAGTTCTTGAAGTGGTGGCCTAACT
ACGGCTACACTAGAAGGACAGTATTTGGTATCTGCGCTCTGCTGAAGCCAGTTACCTTCGGAAAAAGAGT
TGGTAGCTCTTGATCCGGCAAACAAACCACCGCTGGTAGCGGTGGTTTTTTTGTTTGCAAGCAGCAGATT
ACGCGCAGAAAAAAAGGATCTCAAGAAGATCCTTTGATCTTTTCTACGGGGTCTGACGCTCAGTGGAACG
AAAACTCACGTTAAGGGATTTTGGTCATGAGATTATCAAAAAGGATCTTCACCTAGATCCTTTTAAATTA
AAAATGAAGTTTTAAATCAATCTAAAGTATATATGAGTAAACTTGGTCTGACAGTTACCAATGCTTAATC
AGTGAGGCACCTATCTCAGCGATCTGTCTATTTCGTTCATCCATAGTTGCCTGACTCCCCGTCGTGTAGA
TAACTACGATACGGGAGGGCTTACCATCTGGCCCCAGTGCTGCAATGATACCGCGAGACCCACGCTCACC
GGCTCCAGATTTATCAGCAATAAACCAGCCAGCCGGAAGGGCCGAGCGCAGAAGTGGTCCTGCAACTTTA
TCCGCCTCCATCCAGTCTATTAATTGTTGCCGGGAAGCTAGAGTAAGTAGTTCGCCAGTTAATAGTTTGC
GCAACGTTGTTGCCATTGCTGCAGGCATCGTGGTGTCACGCTCGTCGTTTGGTATGGCTTCATTCAGCTC
CGGTTCCCAACGATCAAGGCGAGTTACATGATCCCCCATGTTGTGCAAAAAAGCGGTTAGCTCCTTCGGT
CCTCCGATCGTTGTCAGAAGTAAGTTGGCCGCAGTGTTATCACTCATGGTTATGGCAGCACTGCATAATT
CTCTTACTGTCATGCCATCCGTAAGATGCTTTTCTGTGACTGGTGAGTACTCAACCAAGTCATTCTGAGA
ATAGTGTATGCGGCGACCGAGTTGCTCTTGCCCGGCGTCAATACGGGATAATACCGCGCCACATAGCAGA
ACTTTAAAAGTGCTCATCATTGGAAAACGTTCTTCGGGGCGAAAACTCTCAAGGATCTTACCGCTGTTGA
GATCCAGTTCGATGTAACCCACTCGTGCACCCAACTGATCTTCAGCATCTTTTACTTTCACCAGCGTTTC
TGGGTGAGCAAAAACAGGAAGGCAAAATGCCGCAAAAAAGGGAATAAGGGCGACACGGAAATGTTGAATA
CTCATACTCTTCCTTTTTCAATATTATTGAAGCATTTATCAGGGTTATTGTCTCATGAGCGGATACATAT
TTGAATGTATTTAGAAAAATAAACAAATAGGGGTTCCGCGCACATTTCCCCGAAAAGTGCCACCTAAATT
GTAAGCGTTAATATTTTGTTAAAATTCGCGTTAAATTTTTGTTAAATCAGCTCATTTTTTAACCAATAGG
CCGAAATCGGCAAAATCCCTTATAAATCAAAAGAATAGACCGAGATAGGGT
[37 nt withheld, positions 5512-5548]
AAAGAACGTGGACTCCAACGTCAAAGG
[49 nt withheld, positions 5576-5624]
T
[91 nt withheld, positions 5626-5716]
G
[124 nt withheld, positions 5718-5841]
CCCATTCGCCAATCCGGATATA
Features (pLannotate 1.2.2; 18 found; start..end, strand, type, name):
     15..62      -  terminator     T7 terminator: transcription terminator for bacteriophage T7 RNA polymerase
     70..114     -  CDS            SET1 (fragment): solubility-enhancement tag derived from T7 phage gene 10B
    142..645     -  CDS            RAB11A (fragment): RB11A_HUMAN - Also known as RAB11. Experimental evidence at protein level: Swiss-Prot protein existence level 1. The small GTPases Rab are key regulators of intracellular membrane trafficking, from the formation of transport vesicles to their fusion with membranes. Rabs cycle between an inactive GDP-bound form and an active GTP-bound form that is able to recruit to membranes different set of downstream effectors directly responsible for vesicle formation, movement, tethering and fusion. The small Rab GTPase RAB11A regulates endocytic recycling. Acts as a major regulator of membrane delivery du
    656..678     -  RBS            RBS: efficient ribosome binding site from bacteriophage T7 gene 10 (Olins and Rangwala, 1989)
    693..717     -  protein_bind   lac operator: The lac repressor binds to the lac operator to inhibit transcription in E. coli. This inhibition can be relieved by adding lactose or isopropyl-β-D-thiogalactopyranoside (IPTG). lac repressor encoded by lacI
    718..736     -  promoter       T7 promoter: promoter for bacteriophage T7 RNA polymerase
    762..1041    +  CDS            TcR (fragment): tetracycline efflux protein; tet; confers resistance to tetracycline
   1049..1126    +  promoter       lacI promoter: lacI
   1127..2209    +  CDS            lacI: lac repressor; lacI; The lac repressor binds to the lac operator to inhibit transcription in E. coli. This inhibition can be relieved by adding lactose or isopropyl-β-D-thiogalactopyranoside (IPTG).
   2222..2243    +  protein_bind   CAP binding site: CAP binding activates transcription in the presence of cAMP. E. coli catabolite activator protein
   2258..2549    +  CDS            TcR (fragment): tetracycline efflux protein; tet; confers resistance to tetracycline
   2621..3001    -  CDS            YPB1_ECOLX: Protein predicted: Swiss-Prot protein existence level 4. From Escherichia coli.
   3018..3209    +  CDS            rop: Rop protein, which maintains plasmids at low copy number; rop
   3311..3450    +  misc_feature   bom: basis of mobility region from pBR322
   3636..4224    -  rep_origin     ori: high-copy-number ColE1/pMB1/pBR322/pUC origin of replication
   4395..5255    -  CDS            AmpR: β-lactamase; bla; confers resistance to ampicillin, carbenicillin, and related antibiotics
   5256..5360    -  promoter       AmpR promoter: bla
   5413..5841    -  rep_origin     f1 ori (sequence partly withheld): f1 bacteriophage origin of replication; arrow indicates direction of (+) strand synthesis
