[The description below was written by a language model from this plasmid's Addgene catalogue record and pLannotate feature annotations shown in this document.]
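Description:
Rab11A[8-175]-His-C is a pET-based bacterial expression plasmid of about 5.9 kb for producing a truncated form of the human small GTPase RAB11A in E. coli for protein purification. The insert, assembled by Gibson cloning, encodes residues 8–175, described in the record as a crystallography truncation. As the name and stated purpose indicate, this is followed by a His tag and a C-terminal cysteine that provides a thiol handle for maleimide labeling, for example with dyes or other conjugates. The automated annotation does not call the His tag as a separate feature. It does flag a short fragment resembling the T7 gene 10B-derived SET1 solubility tag between the RAB11A coding region and the terminator, which may simply be residual vector sequence, and the record does not clarify its role.

Expression follows the standard pET arrangement. A T7 promoter with an adjacent lac operator drives the open reading frame, translation starts from the efficient T7 gene 10 ribosome binding site, and transcription ends at the T7 terminator. A plasmid-borne lacI gene under its own promoter supplies repressor, so expression stays low until it is induced with IPTG in a host that provides T7 RNA polymerase.

The backbone carries a pBR322-type ColE1 origin together with rop and the bom region, consistent with the low copy number listed. Selection is by ampicillin through the bla gene and its promoter. An f1 origin is also present, along with nonfunctional tetracycline-resistance fragments that are remnants of the pBR322 lineage. RAB11A regulates endocytic recycling, so the purified, site-specifically labeled protein would suit biochemical or structural studies of this GTPase, although the record does not name specific downstream experiments.
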