Addgene plasmid #228040: Rab11A[8-175]-His-C
Purpose: Protein purification construct. Rab11 crystallography truncation with a C-terminal cys for maleimide labeling.
Depositing lab: Wade Harper. Depositing organization: Harvard Medical School.
Backbone
  Vector backbone: pET
  Vector type: Bacterial Expression
Growth in bacteria
  Bacterial resistance: Ampicillin, 100 μg/mL
  Growth temperature: 37°C
  Growth strain: DH5alpha
  Copy number: Low Copy
Gene/Insert
  Gene/Insert name: Rab11A[8-175]-His-C
  Species: H. sapiens (human)
  Entrez Gene: RAB11A (a.k.a. YL8)
  Cloning method: Gibson Cloning
Terms and licenses: Academic/Nonprofit Terms; Industry Terms: Not Available to Industry
How to cite: Rab11A[8-175]-His-C was a gift from Wade Harper (Addgene plasmid # 228040 ; http://n2t.net/addgene:228040 ; RRID:Addgene_228040)
