>Addgene plasmid #228040 | Rab11A[8-175]-His-C | depositor partial sequence | sequence record 447471 | Rab11A[8-175]-His-C
ATGTACGACTACCTCTTTAAAGTTGTCCTTATTGGAGATTCTGGTGTTGGAAAGAGTAATCTCCTGTCTC
GATTTACTCGAAATGAGTTTAATCTGGAAAGCAAGAGCACCATTGGAGTAGAGTTTGCAACAAGAAGCAT
CCAGGTTGATGGAAAAACAATAAAGGCACAGATATGGGACACAGCAGGGCAAGAGCGATATCGAGCTATA
ACATCAGCATATTATCGTGGAGCTGTAGGTGCCTTATTGGTTTATGACATTGCTAAACATCTCACATATG
AAAATGTAGAGCGATGGCTGAAAGAACTGAGAGATCATGCTGATAGTAACATTGTTATCATGCTTGTGGG
CAATAAGAGTGATCTACGTCATCTCAGGGCAGTTCCTACAGATGAAGCAAGAGCTTTTGCAGAAAAGAAT
GGTTTGTCATTCATTGAAACTTCGGCCCTAGACTCTACAAATGTAGAAGCTGCTTTTCAGACAATTTTAA
CAGAGATTTACCGCATTCTGGAACATCACCATCATCATCACTGTTAA
